Addgene plasmid #196355: pNIC28-SENP2
Purpose: protein expression of the His-tagged catalytic domain
Depositing lab: Stefan Knapp. Depositing organization: Goethe-Universitaet Frankfurt am Main.
Backbone
  Vector backbone: pNIC28-Bsa4
  Vector type: Bacterial Expression
Growth in bacteria
  Bacterial resistance: Kanamycin, 50 μg/mL
  Growth temperature: 37°C
  Growth strain: DH5alpha
  Copy number: Low Copy
Gene/Insert
  Gene/Insert name: SENP2 catalytic domain
  Species: H. sapiens (human)
  Mutation: contains only D364-L589
  Promoter: T7
  Tag / fusion protein: His6-TEV (N terminal on insert)
  Cloning method: Gibson Cloning
Terms and licenses: Academic/Nonprofit Terms; Industry Terms: Not Available to Industry
How to cite: pNIC28-SENP2 was a gift from Stefan Knapp (Addgene plasmid # 196355 ; http://n2t.net/addgene:196355 ; RRID:Addgene_196355)
