[The description below was written by a language model from this plasmid's Addgene catalogue record and pLannotate feature annotations shown in this document.]
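Description:
pNIC28-SENP2 is a bacterial expression plasmid built on the pNIC28-Bsa4 backbone, a pET-style T7 vector, for producing the catalytic domain of human SENP2 in E. coli. The 6,036 nt plasmid is propagated through a ColE1/pBR322-type origin accompanied by the rop gene and the bom mobility region. This arrangement keeps copy number low, as the catalogue entry states. Selection is by kanamycin through an aminoglycoside phosphotransferase gene. An f1 origin is also present, along with remnant tetracycline-resistance fragments that are non-functional leftovers of the backbone lineage.

The expression cassette consists of a T7 promoter followed directly by a lac operator, the phage T7 gene 10 ribosome binding site, the SENP2 coding fragment and a T7 terminator. A plasmid-borne lacI gene under its own promoter supplies repressor, so transcription stays off until IPTG is added in a host that provides T7 RNA polymerase. The insert, introduced by Gibson cloning, covers only residues D364 to L589 of SENP2. This is the protease domain that matures SUMO precursors and removes SUMO1, SUMO2 and SUMO3 from modified substrates.

According to the record, the domain carries an N-terminal His6 tag followed by a TEV protease site, which allows metal-affinity purification and later tag removal. The feature table does not annotate this tag separately, though there is unannotated space between the ribosome binding site and the SENP2 fragment where it would lie. A short His-tag fragment and a partial T7 gene 10-derived sequence are annotated downstream of the insert. The record does not indicate whether they are translated, and they may simply be backbone remnants. The stated purpose is recombinant production of the His-tagged catalytic domain.
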