Features (pLannotate 1.2.2; 19 found; start..end, strand, type, name):
     47..238     -  CDS            rop: Rop protein, which maintains plasmids at low copy number; rop
    255..635     +  CDS            YPB1_ECOLX: Protein predicted: Swiss-Prot protein existence level 4. From Escherichia coli.
    707..998     -  CDS            TcR (fragment): tetracycline efflux protein; tet; confers resistance to tetracycline
   1013..1034    -  protein_bind   CAP binding site: CAP binding activates transcription in the presence of cAMP. E. coli catabolite activator protein
   1047..2129    -  CDS            lacI: lac repressor; lacI; The lac repressor binds to the lac operator to inhibit transcription in E. coli. This inhibition can be relieved by adding lactose or isopropyl-β-D-thiogalactopyranoside (IPTG).
   2130..2207    -  promoter       lacI promoter: lacI
   2215..2494    -  CDS            TcR (fragment): tetracycline efflux protein; tet; confers resistance to tetracycline
   2516..2534    +  promoter       T7 promoter: promoter for bacteriophage T7 RNA polymerase
   2535..2559    +  protein_bind   lac operator: The lac repressor binds to the lac operator to inhibit transcription in E. coli. This inhibition can be relieved by adding lactose or isopropyl-β-D-thiogalactopyranoside (IPTG). lac repressor encoded by lacI
   2574..2596    +  RBS            RBS: efficient ribosome binding site from bacteriophage T7 gene 10 (Olins and Rangwala, 1989)
   2673..3350    +  CDS            SENP2 (fragment): SENP2_HUMAN - Also known as KIAA1331. Experimental evidence at protein level: Swiss-Prot protein existence level 1. Protease that catalyzes two essential functions in the SUMO pathway. The first is the hydrolysis of an alpha-linked peptide bond at the C-terminal end of the small ubiquitin-like modifier (SUMO) propeptides, SUMO1, SUMO2 and SUMO3 leading to the mature form of the proteins. The second is the deconjugation of SUMO1, SUMO2 and SUMO3 from targeted proteins, by cleaving an epsilon-linked peptide bond between the C-terminal glycine of the mature SUMO and the lysine epsilon-amino group
   3416..3433    +  CDS            9xHis (fragment): 9xHis affinity tag
   3443..3492    +  CDS            SET1 (fragment): solubility-enhancement tag derived from T7 phage gene 10B
   3500..3547    +  terminator     T7 terminator: transcription terminator for bacteriophage T7 RNA polymerase
   3584..4012    +  rep_origin     f1 ori (sequence partly withheld): f1 bacteriophage origin of replication; arrow indicates direction of (+) strand synthesis
   4065..4122    +  promoter       AmpR promoter (fragment): bla
   4131..4946    -  CDS            KanR: aminoglycoside phosphotransferase; aph(3')-Ia; confers resistance to kanamycin in bacteria or G418 (Geneticin®) in eukaryotes
   5068..5656    +  rep_origin     ori: high-copy-number ColE1/pMB1/pBR322/pUC origin of replication
   5842..5981    -  misc_feature   bom: basis of mobility region from pBR322
>Addgene plasmid #196355 | pNIC28-SENP2 | addgene full sequence | sequence record 387132 | Addgene NGS Result
CATCCGCTTACAGACAAGCTGTGACCGTCTCCGGGAGCTGCATGTGTCAGAGGTTTTCACCGTCATCACC
GAAACGCGCGAGGCAGCTGCGGTAAAGCTCATCAGCGTGGTCGTGAAGCGATTCACAGATGTCTGCCTGT
TCATCCGCGTCCAGCTCGTTGAGTTTCTCCAGAAGCGTTAATGTCTGGCTTCTGATAAAGCGGGCCATGT
TAAGGGCGGTTTTTTCCTGTTTGGTCACTGATGCCTCCGTGTAAGGGGGATTTCTGTTCATGGGGGTAAT
GATACCGATGAAACGAGAGAGGATGCTCACGATACGGGTTACTGATGATGAACATGCCCGGTTACTGGAA
CGTTGTGAGGGTAAACAACTGGCGGTATGGATGCGGCGGGACCAGAGAAAAATCACTCAGGGTCAATGCC
AGCGCTTCGTTAATACAGATGTAGGTGTTCCACAGGGTAGCCAGCAGCATCCTGCGATGCAGATCCGGAA
CATAATGGTGCAGGGCGCTGACTTCCGCGTTTCCAGACTTTACGAAACACGGAAACCGAAGACCATTCAT
GTTGTTGCTCAGGTCGCAGACGTTTTGCAGCAGCAGTCGCTTCACGTTCGCTCGCGTATCGGTGATTCAT
TCTGCTAACCAGTAAGGCAACCCCGCCAGCCTAGCCGGGTCCTCAACGACAGGAGCACGATCATGCGCAC
CCGTGGGGCCGCCATGCCGGCGATAATGGCCTGCTTCTCGCCGAAACGTTTGGTGGCGGGACCAGTGACG
AAGGCTTGAGCGAGGGCGTGCAAGATTCCGAATACCGCAAGCGACAGGCCGATCATCGTCGCGCTCCAGC
GAAAGCGGTCCTCGCCGAAAATGACCCAGAGCGCTGCCGGCACCTGTCCTACGAGTTGCATGATAAAGAA
GACAGTCATAAGTGCGGCGACGATAGTCATGCCCCGCGCCCACCGGAAGGAGCTGACTGGGTTGAAGGCT
CTCAAGGGCATCGGTCGAGATCCCGGTGCCTAATGAGTGAGCTAACTTACATTAATTGCGTTGCGCTCAC
TGCCCGCTTTCCAGTCGGGAAACCTGTCGTGCCAGCTGCATTAATGAATCGGCCAACGCGCGGGGAGAGG
CGGTTTGCGTATTGGGCGCCAGGGTGGTTTTTCTTTTCACCAGTGAGACGGGCAACAGCTGATTGCCCTT
CACCGCCTGGCCCTGAGAGAGTTGCAGCAAGCGGTCCACGCTGGTTTGCCCCAGCAGGCGAAAATCCTGT
TTGATGGTGGTTAACGGCGGGATATAACATGAGCTGTCTTCGGTATCGTCGTATCCCACTACCGAGATAT
CCGCACCAACGCGCAGCCCGGACTCGGTAATGGCGCGCATTGCGCCCAGCGCCATCTGATCGTTGGCAAC
CAGCATCGCAGTGGGAACGATGCCCTCATTCAGCATTTGCATGGTTTGTTGAAAACCGGACATGGCACTC
CAGTCGCCTTCCCGTTCCGCTATCGGCTGAATTTGATTGCGAGTGAGATATTTATGCCAGCCAGCCAGAC
GCAGACGCGCCGAGACAGAACTTAATGGGCCCGCTAACAGCGCGATTTGCTGGTGACCCAATGCGACCAG
ATGCTCCACGCCCAGTCGCGTACCGTCTTCATGGGAGAAAATAATACTGTTGATGGGTGTCTGGTCAGAG
ACATCAAGAAATAACGCCGGAACATTAGTGCAGGCAGCTTCCACAGCAATGGCATCCTGGTCATCCAGCG
GATAGTTAATGATCAGCCCACTGACGCGTTGCGCGAGAAGATTGTGCACCGCCGCTTTACAGGCTTCGAC
GCCGCTTCGTTCTACCATCGACACCACCACGCTGGCACCCAGTTGATCGGCGCGAGATTTAATCGCCGCG
ACAATTTGCGACGGCGCGTGCAGGGCCAGACTGGAGGTGGCAACGCCAATCAGCAACGACTGTTTGCCCG
CCAGTTGTTGTGCCACGCGGTTGGGAATGTAATTCAGCTCCGCCATCGCCGCTTCCACTTTTTCCCGCGT
TTTCGCAGAAACGTGGCTGGCCTGGTTCACCACGCGGGAAACGGTCTGATAAGAGACACCGGCATACTCT
GCGACATCGTATAACGTTACTGGTTTCACATTCACCACCCTGAATTGACTCTCTTCCGGGCGCTATCATG
CCATACCGCGAAAGGTTTTGCGCCATTCGATGGTGTCCGGGATCTCGACGCTCTCCCTTATGCGACTCCT
GCATTAGGAAGCAGCCCAGTAGTAGGTTGAGGCCGTTGAGCACCGCCGCCGCAAGGAATGGTGCATGCAA
GGAGATGGCGCCCAACAGTCCCCCGGCCACGGGGCCTGCCACCATACCCACGCCGAAACAAGCGCTCATG
AGCCCGAAGTGGCGAGCCCGATCTTCCCCATCGGTGATGTCGGCGATATAGGCGCCAGCAACCGCACCTG
TGGCGCCGGTGATGCCGGCCACGATGCGTCCGGCGTAGAGGATCGAGATCTCGATCCCGCGAAATTAATA
CGACTCACTATAGGGGAATTGTGAGCGGATAACAATTCCCCTCTAGAAATAATTTTGTTTAACTTTAAGA
AGGAGATATACATATGCACCATCATCATCATCATTCTTCTGGTGTAGATCTGGGTACCGAGAACCTGTAC
TTCCAATCCATGGATCTCCTTGAACTTACAGAGGACATGGAAAAGGAAATCAGTAATGCCCTAGGCCATG
GCCCACAGGATGAAATCCTAAGTAGTGCTTTCAAATTGCGAATTACTCGAGGAGATATTCAGACATTAAA
GAACTATCACTGGCTCAATGATGAAGTCATTAATTTTTACATGAATCTTCTGGTGGAAAGAAATAAAAAG
CAAGGCTATCCAGCACTTCATGTATTCAGTACTTTCTTCTATCCTAAATTAAAGTCTGGGGGTTACCAAG
CAGTGAAACGATGGACCAAAGGGGTAAATCTCTTTGAACAAGAAATTATTCTGGTGCCTATTCATCGGAA
GGTACATTGGAGCCTGGTGGTGATTGACCTAAGAAAAAAGTGTCTTAAATATCTGGATTCTATGGGACAA
AAGGGCCACAGGATCTGTGAGATTCTCCTTCAGTATTTACAGGATGAAAGTAAGACCAAAAGAAATAGTG
ATCTGAATCTTTTAGAGTGGACCCATCACAGCATGAAACCACACGAGATTCCTCAACAGCTGAATGGGAG
TGATTGTGGAATGTTTACTTGTAAATATGCAGATTATATTTCTAGGGACAAACCTATCACATTTACTCAG
CACCAGATGCCTCTCTTCCGGAAGAAGATGGTGTGGGAAATCCTTCATCAGCAGTTGCTGTAACAGTAAA
GGTGGATACGGATCCGAATTCGAGCTCCGTCGACAAGCTTGCGGCCGCACTCGAGCACCACCACCACCAC
CACTGAGATCCGGCTGCTAACAAAGCCCGAAAGGAAGCTGAGTTGGCTGCTGCCACCGCTGAGCAATAAC
TAGCATAACCCCTTGGGGCCTCTAAACGGGTCTTGAGGGGTTTTTTGCTGAAAGGAGGAACTATATCCGG
ATTGGCGAATGGG
[124 nt withheld, positions 3584-3707]
C
[91 nt withheld, positions 3709-3799]
A
[49 nt withheld, positions 3801-3849]
CCTTTGACGTTGGAGTCCACGTTCTTT
[37 nt withheld, positions 3877-3913]
ACCCTATCTCGGTCTATTCTTTTGATTTATAAGGGATTTTGCCGATTTCGGCCTATTGGTTAAAAAATGA
GCTGATTTAACAAAAATTTAACGCGAATTTTAACAAAATATTAACGCTTACAATTTAGGTGGCACTTTTC
GGGGAAATGTGCGCGGAACCCCTATTTGTTTATTTTTCTAAATACATTCAAATATGTATCCGCTCATGAA
TTAATTCTTAGAAAAACTCATCGAGCATCAAATGAAACTGCAATTTATTCATATCAGGATTATCAATACC
ATATTTTTGAAAAAGCCGTTTCTGTAATGAAGGAGAAAACTCACCGAGGCAGTTCCATAGGATGGCAAGA
TCCTGGTATCGGTCTGCGATTCCGACTCGTCCAACATCAATACAACCTATTAATTTCCCCTCGTCAAAAA
TAAGGTTATCAAGTGAGAAATCACCATGAGTGACGACTGAATCCGGTGAGAATGGCAAAAGTTTATGCAT
TTCTTTCCAGACTTGTTCAACAGGCCAGCCATTACGCTCGTCATCAAAATCACTCGCATCAACCAAACCG
TTATTCATTCGTGATTGCGCCTGAGCGAGACGAAATACGCGATCGCTGTTAAAAGGACAATTACAAACAG
GAATCGAATGCAACCGGCGCAGGAACACTGCCAGCGCATCAACAATATTTTCACCTGAATCAGGATATTC
TTCTAATACCTGGAATGCTGTTTTCCCGGGGATCGCAGTGGTGAGTAACCATGCATCATCAGGAGTACGG
ATAAAATGCTTGATGGTCGGAAGAGGCATAAATTCCGTCAGCCAGTTTAGTCTGACCATCTCATCTGTAA
CATCATTGGCAACGCTACCTTTGCCATGTTTCAGAAACAACTCTGGCGCATCGGGCTTCCCATACAATCG
ATAGATTGTCGCACCTGATTGCCCGACATTATCGCGAGCCCATTTATACCCATATAAATCAGCATCCATG
TTGGAATTTAATCGCGGCCTAGAGCAAGACGTTTCCCGTTGAATATGGCTCATAACACCCCTTGTATTAC
TGTTTATGTAAGCAGACAGTTTTATTGTTCATGACCAAAATCCCTTAACGTGAGTTTTCGTTCCACTGAG
CGTCAGACCCCGTAGAAAAGATCAAAGGATCTTCTTGAGATCCTTTTTTTCTGCGCGTAATCTGCTGCTT
GCAAACAAAAAAACCACCGCTACCAGCGGTGGTTTGTTTGCCGGATCAAGAGCTACCAACTCTTTTTCCG
AAGGTAACTGGCTTCAGCAGAGCGCAGATACCAAATACTGTCCTTCTAGTGTAGCCGTAGTTAGGCCACC
ACTTCAAGAACTCTGTAGCACCGCCTACATACCTCGCTCTGCTAATCCTGTTACCAGTGGCTGCTGCCAG
TGGCGATAAGTCGTGTCTTACCGGGTTGGACTCAAGACGATAGTTACCGGATAAGGCGCAGCGGTCGGGC
TGAACGGGGGGTTCGTGCACACAGCCCAGCTTGGAGCGAACGACCTACACCGAACTGAGATACCTACAGC
GTGAGCTATGAGAAAGCGCCACGCTTCCCGAAGGGAGAAAGGCGGACAGGTATCCGGTAAGCGGCAGGGT
CGGAACAGGAGAGCGCACGAGGGAGCTTCCAGGGGGAAACGCCTGGTATCTTTATAGTCCTGTCGGGTTT
CGCCACCTCTGACTTGAGCGTCGATTTTTGTGATGCTCGTCAGGGGGGCGGAGCCTATGGAAAAACGCCA
GCAACGCGGCCTTTTTACGGTTCCTGGCCTTTTGCTGGCCTTTTGCTCACATGTTCTTTCCTGCGTTATC
CCCTGATTCTGTGGATAACCGTATTACCGCCTTTGAGTGAGCTGATACCGCTCGCCGCAGCCGAACGACC
GAGCGCAGCGAGTCAGTGAGCGAGGAAGCGGAAGAGCGCCTGATGCGGTATTTTCTCCTTACGCATCTGT
GCGGTATTTCACACCGCAATGGTGCACTCTCAGTACAATCTGCTCTGATGCCGCATAGTTAAGCCAGTAT
ACACTCCGCTATCGCTACGTGACTGGGTCATGGCTGCGCCCCGACACCCGCCAACACCCGCTGACGCGCC
CTGACGGGCTTGTCTGCTCCCGG
